Addgene plasmid #191085: pEY92
Purpose: glr-8 fluorescent neural reporter driving nuclear CYOFP expression (refer to NeuroPAL paper for expression)
Depositing lab: Oliver Hobert & Eviatar Yemini. Depositing organization: Columbia University. Publication: NeuroPAL: A Multicolor Atlas for Whole-Brain Neuronal Identification in C. elegans. Yemini E, Lin A, Nejatbakhsh A, Varol E, Sun R, Mena GE, Samuel ADT, Paninski L, Venkatachalam V, Hobert O. Cell. 2021 Jan 7;184(1):272-288.e11. doi: 10.1016/j.cell.2020.12.012. Epub 2020 Dec 29. PubMed 33378642.
Backbone
  Vector backbone: pPD95.62
  Vector type: Worm Expression
Growth in bacteria
  Bacterial resistance: Ampicillin, 100 μg/mL
  Growth temperature: 37°C
  Growth strain: DH5alpha
  Copy number: Unknown
Gene/Insert
  Gene/Insert name: glr-8
  Species: C. elegans (nematode)
  Mutation: None
  Entrez Gene: glr-8 (a.k.a. CELE_F22A3.3)
  Cloning method: Gibson Cloning
Terms and licenses: Academic/Nonprofit Terms; Industry Terms: Not Available to Industry
How to cite: pEY92 was a gift from Oliver Hobert & Eviatar Yemini (Addgene plasmid # 191085 ; http://n2t.net/addgene:191085 ; RRID:Addgene_191085)
