[The description below was written by a language model from this plasmid's Addgene catalogue record and pLannotate feature annotations shown in this document.]
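Description:
pEY92 is a C. elegans expression plasmid built on the pPD95.62 backbone, one of the promoterless reporter vectors commonly used for making worm transcriptional fusions. It is maintained in E. coli through a high-copy ColE1/pUC-type origin and selected with ampicillin via the bla (AmpR) gene and its promoter. Residual pUC-derived elements (lac promoter, operator, CAP site, a lacI fragment, part of the multiple cloning site, and short rop and bom fragments) are backbone remnants with no evident role in the worm reporter.

The payload is a glr-8 reporter assembled by Gibson cloning. The catalogue lists glr-8, a C. elegans gene, as the insert, and the stated purpose indicates that it serves as the driver of reporter expression. The feature table does not annotate this sequence, but an unannotated stretch of roughly 2.5 kb lies between the cloning site remnant and the fluorescent protein coding region, which is where such regulatory sequence would be expected. Downstream sits CyOFP1, a rapidly maturing monomeric orange fluorescent protein with a long Stokes shift, followed closely by his-11, a C. elegans histone H2B. This arrangement suggests a fusion that tethers the fluorophore to chromatin, matching the nuclear localisation described in the record. A very short match to worm-optimised GFP just upstream of CyOFP1 is probably shared leader or backbone sequence rather than a functional GFP. The 3' region is not annotated as a UTR, and the small aex-5 fragment hit there is of unclear significance.

The construct belongs to the NeuroPAL reporter set, in which multiple neuron-specific drivers and spectrally distinct nuclear fluorophores are combined to identify neurons across the whole nervous system. The specific glr-8 expression pattern is not given in the record.
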