Features (pLannotate 1.2.2; 14 found; start..end, strand, type, name):
    152..169     -  misc_feature   MCS (fragment): pUC18/19 multiple cloning site
   2673..2724    +  CDS            mEGFP (fragment): monomeric enhanced GFP, optimized with synthetic introns for expression in C. elegans
   2731..3531    +  CDS            CyOFP1: CyOFP1 is a basic (constitutively fluorescent) long stokes shift fluorescent protein published in 2016, derived from Entacmaea quadricolor. It is reported to be a very rapidly-maturing monomer with moderate acid sensitivity.
   3556..3918    +  CDS            his-11: H2B1_CAEEL - Experimental evidence at protein level: Swiss-Prot protein existence level 1. Core component of nucleosome. Nucleosomes wrap and compact DNA into chromatin, limiting DNA accessibility to the cellular machineries which require DNA as a template. Histones thereby play a central role in transcription regulation, DNA repair, DNA replication and chromosomal stability. DNA accessibility is regulated via a complex set of post-translational modifications of histones, also called histone code, and nucleosome remodeling. From Caenorhabditis elegans.
   4528..4680    +  CDS            aex-5 (fragment): AEX5_CAEEL - Also known as kpc-3 From Caenorhabditis elegans.
   4808..4843    +  CDS            rop (fragment): Rop protein, which maintains plasmids at low copy number; rop
   4945..5044    +  misc_feature   bom (fragment): basis of mobility region from pBR322
   5142..5246    +  promoter       AmpR promoter: bla
   5247..6107    +  CDS            AmpR: β-lactamase; bla; confers resistance to ampicillin, carbenicillin, and related antibiotics
   6278..6866    +  rep_origin     ori: high-copy-number ColE1/pMB1/pBR322/pUC origin of replication
   7049..7141    +  CDS            lacI (fragment): lac repressor; lacI; The lac repressor binds to the lac operator to inhibit transcription in E. coli. This inhibition can be relieved by adding lactose or isopropyl-β-D-thiogalactopyranoside (IPTG).
   7154..7175    +  protein_bind   CAP binding site: CAP binding activates transcription in the presence of cAMP. E. coli catabolite activator protein
   7190..7220    +  promoter       lac promoter: promoter for the E. coli lac operon
   7228..7244    +  protein_bind   lac operator: The lac repressor binds to the lac operator to inhibit transcription in E. coli. This inhibition can be relieved by adding lactose or isopropyl-β-D-thiogalactopyranoside (IPTG). lac repressor encoded by lacI
>Addgene plasmid #191085 | pEY92 | addgene full sequence | sequence record 376111 | Addgene NGS Result
TCACACAGGAAACAGCTATGACCATGATTACGCCAAGCTGTAAGTTTAAACATGATCTTACTAACTAACT
ATTCTCATTTAAATTTTCAGAGCTTAAAAATGGCTGAAATCACTCACAACGATGGATACGCTAACAACTT
GGAAATGAAATAAGCTTGCATGCCTGCAGCAAACCGTCGTCAACTGCCGTCGAAGGTGGAGTCTCAAAAG
TCACCGGCATCTGAAAATATGATATTAGATTGAAAAAAATATTGAACTAAAAGTGCATAGGTAAAGTAAA
ATCGAATCGAAATTGAGCGAGCAACGAGAAGTGCATTGCATATTTTATCAATTCCAATTCCTTTTCCTGC
GCGCGCGCCAAATGTAGAGCTTTTTACGACTTTTGCTTTACAAATAGTCATTGCACGTCATGCAACGTAA
ACATAAAAATCTTTTAAATATTCAGACCAACCCCAATGTTTGATTTGAATCATTGGTACAACAATGAAAT
TGAAATTCGATGAAACATTCGATGCAAAAATAGTCAAAAATGATACCTCATGATGAATGATGAAAATACG
AGACAGGAAACAGGAAAATATCAGTGAGTATTTGTATTTGTGGCAATGCACGGATATGAGAAAATGACAT
CTCGTTCAGTATTTATTCTGGTCTCTCGCCGACGACAAGATGTTGTTTTTGGTTTGAGGGGCGAAAAATA
TCACAAAATGCAAATTGCTGGAGACGGAAGACAAAGCAGTAGTCGATATAAACATAGTGACACTCGCAAA
TAAGGCCTACTGCGCGAACACAAGATGCGCAAAGGAAACGGAATATGCGCAAGCAACGCTGTTGGCGTAC
ATGACATTTTTGAATTGAAATTAGTTATAAAACATTAAAACCATTATATTTTCGACATTACTGGAAAAAA
AAAGCAAAAAAGCAGTGTTAAAGTAAAATTCAACAAATAAATTAGGATATGAGAGAAATCGATAATGTGT
GGCCTGCAATTGAGGGGGAGAACCGGTCGAGGAGGGAGAAGAGGGAGAGGTCCGTGTTTGAGCGGGCATA
GACGCAGTATCGAATGTCAATAGAAATGCAGGTAACTAATTAGGTTTTTATAGTTACTTGGTGACACAAA
AACAACAACAACAAGTTACTACAAGAATCTGATAAAAGGCAATGAAAAATTGAAATAAATAAAAAAATTT
CTCCAAAACTCAATTCCAGATTTTGTCTTAAGACATTTAGTTTATTCTTGTCGATTTTATATTAAATTTT
GAATTTAAATACTGATTTCATCACTTAAAGTTTGGTTATAATTTCTATATTAATAATTTTTCAAACTCCT
AGATTTTTTTATGGTAACAAATTCTAAACTACTTAAATTTTTCAAAAAGCAATCAAATCGCAATCAAGTT
CAAAAAATTTATTAAAATGCACACATACGAACACACGTGCATTTGGTTTCACAATACGAAACTTTTCAAT
CGAAAGTCACTTGAAGTCCGCTTGAGAGGGAACAGACAAACGGAGGAGGTTTAGAGACAAAGTGGTGAGA
CACTATTAAGTTCGCAGAGAGTGGTCGTGGCGGAAAACTTTAATTTTAAGACTTTTCCAGTATTTTTGAG
ACATTTGAATTTTTAAATTGCAAAGATATAATTACGGAAAATAATGTAAAAATATTTTACTATAACACTT
AAACACCTCCACTTAACTCAAGAGCGCCTACTATGTTTTCAAGTGATCCAATTTCTGGAAATATTGAAAC
ATGAGCTCTCAACAACGGGCGGTATTCAAAAATTCATCAGGAGGTCGGACACACACACATTCTAAGCTCA
CCATGCATATTCTATGTGTCATTATTCTTGTTCATGTTTCACAGATAGACTCTCATAAGGCCATGTTCTC
GCCAGAGTTCGAAAATACTACAGCTGATCCAAATTCTATTAGGACATTAAATAATATTCTAGAGTCTATA
AATGAAAGTAAGTTTTGACAAAACATATTTACACTTTGCAGATGTTTAATAATGGGACTTTTTTTGAAGT
AAACAATAAATTAAATTTTAGCGATTTGCTAAACCTTTGACGGAAAACTTTCAAAAAAATATTGGCTCAC
GTTTACGTTTAGTTTTTGTTGCAAAGTTTGAGAAAACCCTTAAATACGGCTAAAATGGAAATTTGCTGTA
ACATTTTAAAGCTGTTTTTTTTAGCTTAATGCAATTTTTTCAAAAAGCATTCCTAACATTTATCACAATT
TTATAAAATGAAACCCTGGACTACGGAATTATGTATTTCTTTGCGGTTTGAAAAAATAATTTCAAAAATT
TCAACGTAGATTCATAATTTGTTCAGAAGTTGCTCATCCGCCTCAAACTTCCCTAACGAGCGACTATGGA
GATGCATATACTGTAAGTATGAATATATTCATCTTAAAATAATAGTTCACTGAAAATTAGTGATCAAATT
TTTCCAGCTCAGCAATGAAAAACACTTTTCGCTTTCCGAACCCGGGATTGGCCAAAGGACCCAAAGGTAT
GTTTCGAATGATACTAACATAACATAGAACATTTTCAGGAGGACCCTTGCTTGGAGGGTACCGAGCTCAG
AAAAAATGACCGCTCCAAAGAAGAAGCGCAAGGTTCCAGTCGAGAAGATGACTGCCCCAAAAAAGAAACG
TAAGGTCCCGCGGGTAAGTTTAAACAGTTCGGTACTAACTAACCATACATATTTAAATTTTCAGCGCGCT
GTGTCAAAAGGAGAAGAGCTTATTAAGGAGAATATGCGTTCCAAGCTCTACCTCGAGGGATCCGTCAACG
GACACCAATTCAAGTGCACCCACGAGGGAGAGGGAAAGCCATACGAGGGAAAGCAAACCAACCGTATCAA
GGTCGTCGAGGGAGGACCACTCCCATTCGCCTTCGACATCCTCGCCACCCACTTCATGTACGGATCCAAG
GTAAGTTTAAACATATATATACTAACTAACCCTGATTATTTAAATTTTCAGGTCTTCATCAAGTACCCAG
CCGACCTCCCAGACTACTTCAAGCAATCCTTCCCAGAGGGATTCACCTGGGAGCGTGTCATGGTCTTCGA
GGACGGAGGAGTCCTCACCGCCACCCAAGACACCTCCCTCCAAGACGGAGAGCTCATCTACAACGTCAAG
GTCCGTGGAGTCAACTTCCCAGCCAACGGACCAGTCATGCAAAAGAAGACCCTCGGATGGGAGCCATCCA
CCGAGACCATGTACCCAGCCGACGGAGGACTCGAGGGACGTTGCGACAAGGTAAGTTTAAACATGATTTT
ACTAACTAACTAATCTGATTTAAATTTTCAGGCCCTCAAGCTCGTCGGAGGAGGACACCTCCACGTCAAC
TTCAAGACCACCTACAAGTCCAAGAAGCCAGTCAAGATGCCAGGAGTCCACTACGTCGACCGTCGTCTCG
AGCGTATCAAGGAGGCCGACAACGAGACCTACGTCGAGCAATACGAGCACGCCGTCGCCCGTTACTCCAA
CCTCGGAGGAGGAATGGACGAGCTCTACAAGCCTAGGATACCGGTGGGTGAAGACCCACCAAAGCCATCT
GCCAAGGGAGCCAAGAAGGCCGCCAAGACCGTTACGAAGCCAAAGGACGGAAAGAAGAGACGTCATGCCC
GTAAGGAATCATACTCCGTCTACATCTACCGTGTCCTCAAGCAAGTTCATCCAGACACTGGAGTTTCCTC
CAAAGCCATGTCTATCATGAACTCTTTTGTCAACGATGTCTTCGAGCGTATTGCTGCTGAAGCATCCCGT
CTTGCTCACTACAACAAGCGTTCCACAATCTCATCCCGCGAAATTCAGACCGCTGTCCGTCTGATCCTTC
CAGGAGAGCTTGCCAAGCACGCCGTGTCTGAGGGAACCAAGGCCGTTACCAAGTACACTTCCAGCAAGTA
GGAATTCCAACTGAGCGCCGGTCGCTACCATTACCAACTTGTCTGGTGTCAAAAATAATAGGGGCCGCTG
TCATCAGAGTAAGTTTAAACTGAGTTCTACTAACTAACGAGTAATATTTAAATTTTCAGCATCTCGCGCC
CGTGCCTCTGACTTCTAAGTCCAATTACTCTTCAACATCCCTACATGCTCTTTCTCCCTGTGCTCCCACC
CCCTATTTTTGTTATTATCAAAAAACTTCTCTTAATTTCTTTGTTTTTTAGCTTCTTTTAAGTCACCTCT
AACAATGAAATTGTGTAGATTCAAAAATAGAATTAATTCGTAATAAAAAGTCGAAAAAAATTGTGCTCCC
TCCCCCCATTAATAATAATTCTATCCCAAAATCTACACAATGTTCTGTGTACACTTCTTATGTTTTTTAC
TTCTGATAAATTTTTTTGAAACATCATAGAAAAAACCGCACACAAAATACCTTATCATATGTTACGTTTC
AGTTTATGACCGCAATTTTTATTTCTTCGCACGTCTGGGCCTCTCATGACGTCAAATCATGCTCATCGTG
AAAAAGTTTTGGAGTATTTTTGGAATTTTTCAATCAAGTGAAAGTTTATGAAATTAATTTTCCTGCTTTT
GCTTTTTGGGGTTTCCCCTATTGTTTGTCAAGATTTCGAGGACGGCGTTTTTCTTGCTAAAATCACAAGT
ATTGATGAGCACGATGCAAGAAAGATCGGAAGAAGGTTTGGGTTTGAGGCTCAGTGGAAGGTGAGTAGAA
GTTGATAATTTGAAAGTGGAGTAGTGTCTATGGGGTTTTTGCCTTAAATGACAGAATACATTCCCAATAT
ACCAAACATAACTGTTTCCTACTAGTCGGCCGTACGGGCCCTTTCGTCTCGCGCGTTTCGGTGATGACGG
TGAAAACCTCTGACACATGCAGCTCCCGGAGACGGTCACAGCTTGTCTGTAAGCGGATGCCGGGAGCAGA
CAAGCCCGTCAGGGCGCGTCAGCGGGTGTTGGCGGGTGTCGGGGCTGGCTTAACTATGCGGCATCAGAGC
AGATTGTACTGAGAGTGCACCATATGCGGTGTGAAATACCGCACAGATGCGTAAGGAGAAAATACCGCAT
CAGGCGGCCTTAAGGGCCTCGTGATACGCCTATTTTTATAGGTTAATGTCATGATAATAATGGTTTCTTA
GACGTCAGGTGGCACTTTTCGGGGAAATGTGCGCGGAACCCCTATTTGTTTATTTTTCTAAATACATTCA
AATATGTATCCGCTCATGAGACAATAACCCTGATAAATGCTTCAATAATATTGAAAAAGGAAGAGTATGA
GTATTCAACATTTCCGTGTCGCCCTTATTCCCTTTTTTGCGGCATTTTGCCTTCCTGTTTTTGCTCACCC
AGAAACGCTGGTGAAAGTAAAAGATGCTGAAGATCAGTTGGGTGCACGAGTGGGTTACATCGAACTGGAT
CTCAACAGCGGTAAGATCCTTGAGAGTTTTCGCCCCGAAGAACGTTTTCCAATGATGAGCACTTTTAAAG
TTCTGCTATGTGGCGCGGTATTATCCCGTATTGACGCCGGGCAAGAGCAACTCGGTCGCCGCATACACTA
TTCTCAGAATGACTTGGTTGAGTACTCACCAGTCACAGAAAAGCATCTTACGGATGGCATGACAGTAAGA
GAATTATGCAGTGCTGCCATAACCATGAGTGATAACACTGCGGCCAACTTACTTCTGACAACGATCGGAG
GACCGAAGGAGCTAACCGCTTTTTTGCACAACATGGGGGATCATGTAACTCGCCTTGATCGTTGGGAACC
GGAGCTGAATGAAGCCATACCAAACGACGAGCGTGACACCACGATGCCTGTAGCAATGGCAACAACGTTG
CGCAAACTATTAACTGGCGAACTACTTACTCTAGCTTCCCGGCAACAATTAATAGACTGGATGGAGGCGG
ATAAAGTTGCAGGACCACTTCTGCGCTCGGCCCTTCCGGCTGGCTGGTTTATTGCTGATAAATCTGGAGC
CGGTGAGCGTGGGTCTCGCGGTATCATTGCAGCACTGGGGCCAGATGGTAAGCCCTCCCGTATCGTAGTT
ATCTACACGACGGGGAGTCAGGCAACTATGGATGAACGAAATAGACAGATCGCTGAGATAGGTGCCTCAC
TGATTAAGCATTGGTAACTGTCAGACCAAGTTTACTCATATATACTTTAGATTGATTTAAAACTTCATTT
TTAATTTAAAAGGATCTAGGTGAAGATCCTTTTTGATAATCTCATGACCAAAATCCCTTAACGTGAGTTT
TCGTTCCACTGAGCGTCAGACCCCGTAGAAAAGATCAAAGGATCTTCTTGAGATCCTTTTTTTCTGCGCG
TAATCTGCTGCTTGCAAACAAAAAAACCACCGCTACCAGCGGTGGTTTGTTTGCCGGATCAAGAGCTACC
AACTCTTTTTCCGAAGGTAACTGGCTTCAGCAGAGCGCAGATACCAAATACTGTTCTTCTAGTGTAGCCG
TAGTTAGGCCACCACTTCAAGAACTCTGTAGCACCGCCTACATACCTCGCTCTGCTAATCCTGTTACCAG
TGGCTGCTGCCAGTGGCGATAAGTCGTGTCTTACCGGGTTGGACTCAAGACGATAGTTACCGGATAAGGC
GCAGCGGTCGGGCTGAACGGGGGGTTCGTGCACACAGCCCAGCTTGGAGCGAACGACCTACACCGAACTG
AGATACCTACAGCGTGAGCTATGAGAAAGCGCCACGCTTCCCGAAGGGAGAAAGGCGGACAGGTATCCGG
TAAGCGGCAGGGTCGGAACAGGAGAGCGCACGAGGGAGCTTCCAGGGGGAAACGCCTGGTATCTTTATAG
TCCTGTCGGGTTTCGCCACCTCTGACTTGAGCGTCGATTTTTGTGATGCTCGTCAGGGGGGCGGAGCCTA
TGGAAAAACGCCAGCAACGCGGCCTTTTTACGGTTCCTGGCCTTTTGCTGGCCTTTTGCTCACATGTTCT
TTCCTGCGTTATCCCCTGATTCTGTGGATAACCGTATTACCGCCTTTGAGTGAGCTGATACCGCTCGCCG
CAGCCGAACGACCGAGCGCAGCGAGTCAGTGAGCGAGGAAGCGGAAGAGCGCCCAATACGCAAACCGCCT
CTCCCCGCGCGTTGGCCGATTCATTAATGCAGCTGGCACGACAGGTTTCCCGACTGGAAAGCGGGCAGTG
AGCGCAACGCAATTAATGTGAGTTAGCTCACTCATTAGGCACCCCAGGCTTTACACTTTATGCTTCCGGC
TCGTATGTTGTGTGGAATTGTGAGCGGATAACAATT
